Addgene plasmid #46431: pGEX RASGAP(C)-SH2
Depositing lab: Bruce Mayer. Depositing organization: University of Connecticut Health Center. Publication: High-throughput phosphotyrosine profiling using SH2 domains. Machida K, Thompson CM, Dierck K, Jablonowski K, Karkkainen S, Liu B, Zhang H, Nash PD, Newman DK, Nollau P, Pawson T, Renkema GH, Saksela K, Schiller MR, Shin DG, Mayer BJ. Mol Cell. 2007 Jun 22;26(6):899-915. 10.1016/j.molcel.2007.05.031 PubMed 17588523.
Backbone
  Vector backbone: pGEX6P1
  Backbone manufacturer: GE Healthcare Biosciences
  Backbone size w/o insert (bp): 4900
  Vector type: Bacterial Expression
Growth in bacteria
  Bacterial resistance: Ampicillin, 100 μg/mL
  Growth temperature: 37°C
  Growth strain: DH5alpha
  Copy number: Low Copy
Gene/Insert
  Gene/Insert name: Gap/RASGAP(C) (alt names: RASA1(C); GAP; PKWS; RASA; CMAVM; CM-AVM; RASGAP; p120GAP; p120RASGAP; DKFZp434N071; RASA1)
  Species: H. sapiens (human)
  Insert size (bp): 375
  Mutation: contains amino acids 339-452
  Entrez Gene: RASA1 (a.k.a. CM-AVM, CMAVM, CMAVM1, GAP, PKWS, RASA, RASGAP, p120, p120GAP, p120RASGAP)
  Promoter: Tac
  Tag / fusion protein: GST (N terminal on backbone); PreScission (N terminal on backbone)
  Cloning method: Restriction Enzyme; 5′ cloning site BamHI (not destroyed); 3′ cloning site EcoRI (not destroyed)
  Sequencing primers: 5′ pGEX-5; 3′ pGEX-3
Terms and licenses: Academic/Nonprofit Terms; Industry Terms: Not Available to Industry
Depositor comments: The molecular weight of the GST fusion protein is approximately 38.5 kDa
How to cite: pGEX RASGAP(C)-SH2 was a gift from Bruce Mayer (Addgene plasmid # 46431 ; http://n2t.net/addgene:46431 ; RRID:Addgene_46431)
