[The description below was written by a language model from this plasmid's Addgene catalogue record and pLannotate feature annotations shown in this document.]
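Description:
pGEX RASGAP(C)-SH2 is a bacterial expression plasmid built on the pGEX6P1 backbone for producing the C-terminal SH2 domain of human RASA1 (p120 RasGAP) as a glutathione S-transferase fusion in E. coli. It replicates from a ColE1/pBR322-type origin and is selected with ampicillin through the β-lactamase gene. The catalogue lists it as low copy, although the automated annotation labels the origin generically as high copy and finds only fragments of rop and bom. The sequence record is 5,344 nt, consistent with a roughly 4.9 kb backbone carrying a 375 bp insert.

The insert, encoding amino acids 339–452 of RASA1, sits between retained BamHI and EcoRI sites, downstream of and fused to the Schistosoma japonicum GST coding sequence. According to the catalogue, a PreScission protease recognition site lies between GST and the SH2 domain, so the tag can be cleaved off after glutathione-affinity purification; this site is not separately annotated in the feature table. The annotation tool matched the insert to rat Rasa1, which probably reflects high sequence conservation, since the depositor records the species as human.

Transcription is driven by the hybrid tac promoter with an adjacent lac operator. A plasmid-borne lacI gene under the lacIq promoter supplies repressor, keeping expression off until induction with IPTG. The lac promoter and lacZα fragment downstream of lacI are backbone remnants. The depositor gives the fusion protein's mass as about 38.5 kDa. The associated publication concerns high-throughput phosphotyrosine profiling with SH2 domains, which suggests the purified GST-SH2 protein serves as a probe for tyrosine-phosphorylated binding sites.
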