Features (pLannotate 1.2.2; 17 found; start..end, strand, type, name):
      6..107     -  CDS            yciV (fragment): RNAAM_ECOLI - Also known as trpH From Escherichia coli (strain K12).
    183..211     +  promoter       tac promoter: strong E. coli promoter; hybrid between the trp and lac UV5 promoters
    219..235     +  protein_bind   lac operator: The lac repressor binds to the lac operator to inhibit transcription in E. coli. This inhibition can be relieved by adding lactose or isopropyl-β-D-thiogalactopyranoside (IPTG). lac repressor encoded by lacI
    258..911     +  CDS            GST26_SCHJA: Experimental evidence at protein level: Swiss-Prot protein existence level 1. GST isoenzymes appear to play a central role in the parasite detoxification system. Other functions are also suspected including a role in increasing the solubility of haematin in the parasite gut. From Schistosoma japonicum (Blood fluke).
    963..1313    +  CDS            Rasa1 (fragment): RASA1_RAT - Also known as Rasa. Experimental evidence at protein level: Swiss-Prot protein existence level 1. Inhibitory regulator of the Ras-cyclic AMP pathway. Stimulates the GTPase of normal but not oncogenic Ras p21 (By similarity). From Rattus norvegicus (Rat).
   1361..1400    +  CDS            rop (fragment): Rop protein, which maintains plasmids at low copy number; rop
   1502..1542    +  misc_feature   bom (fragment): basis of mobility region from pBR322
   1647..1751    +  promoter       AmpR promoter: bla
   1752..2612    +  CDS            AmpR: β-lactamase; bla; confers resistance to ampicillin, carbenicillin, and related antibiotics
   2783..3371    +  rep_origin     ori: high-copy-number ColE1/pMB1/pBR322/pUC origin of replication
   3557..3608    -  misc_feature   bom (fragment): basis of mobility region from pBR322
   3615..3692    +  promoter       lacIq promoter: lacI (mutant); In the lacIq allele, a single base change in the promoter boosts expression of the lacI gene about 10-fold.
   3693..4775    +  CDS            lacI: lac repressor; lacI; The lac repressor binds to the lac operator to inhibit transcription in E. coli. This inhibition can be relieved by adding lactose or isopropyl-β-D-thiogalactopyranoside (IPTG).
   4788..4809    +  protein_bind   CAP binding site: CAP binding activates transcription in the presence of cAMP. E. coli catabolite activator protein
   4824..4854    +  promoter       lac promoter: promoter for the E. coli lac operon
   4862..4878    +  protein_bind   lac operator: The lac repressor binds to the lac operator to inhibit transcription in E. coli. This inhibition can be relieved by adding lactose or isopropyl-β-D-thiogalactopyranoside (IPTG). lac repressor encoded by lacI
   4898..5071    +  CDS            lacZα: LacZα fragment of β-galactosidase; lacZ fragment
>Addgene plasmid #46431 | pGEX RASGAP(C)-SH2 | depositor full sequence | sequence record 65583 | Full Sequence
ACGTTATCGACTGCACGGTGCACCAATGCTTCTGGCGTCAGGCAGCCATCGGAAGCTGTGGTATGGCTGT
GCAGGTCGTAAATCACTGCATAATTCGTGTCGCTCAAGGCGCACTCCCGTTCTGGATAATGTTTTTTGCG
CCGACATCATAACGGTTCTGGCAAATATTCTGAAATGAGCTGTTGACAATTAATCATCGGCTCGTATAAT
GTGTGGAATTGTGAGCGGATAACAATTTCACACAGGAAACAGTATTCATGTCCCCTATACTAGGTTATTG
GAAAATTAAGGGCCTTGTGCAACCCACTCGACTTCTTTTGGAATATCTTGAAGAAAAATATGAAGAGCAT
TTGTATGAGCGCGATGAAGGTGATAAATGGCGAAACAAAAAGTTTGAATTGGGTTTGGAGTTTCCCAATC
TTCCTTATTATATTGATGGTGATGTTAAATTAACACAGTCTATGGCCATCATACGTTATATAGCTGACAA
GCACAACATGTTGGGTGGTTGTCCAAAAGAGCGTGCAGAGATTTCAATGCTTGAAGGAGCGGTTTTGGAT
ATTAGATACGGTGTTTCGAGAATTGCATATAGTAAAGACTTTGAAACTCTCAAAGTTGATTTTCTTAGCA
AGCTACCTGAAATGCTGAAAATGTTCGAAGATCGTTTATGTCATAAAACATATTTAAATGGTGATCATGT
AACCCATCCTGACTTCATGTTGTATGACGCTCTTGATGTTGTTTTATACATGGACCCAATGTGCCTGGAT
GCGTTCCCAAAATTAGTTTGTTTTAAAAAACGTATTGAAGCTATCCCACAAATTGATAAGTACTTGAAAT
CCAGCAAGTATATAGCATGGCCTTTGCAGGGCTGGCAAGCCACGTTTGGTGGTGGCGACCATCCTCCAAA
ATCGGATCTGGAAGTTCTGTTCCAGGGGCCCCTGGGATCCGGGCGCGCCATGGTGGGCCGGGAAGAAGAT
CCACATGAAGGAAAAATATGGTTCCATGGGAAGATTTCCAAACAGGAAGCTTATAATTTACTAATGACAG
TTGGTCAAGTCTGCAGTTTTCTTGTGAGGCCCTCAGATAATACTCCTGGCGATTATTCACTTTATTTCCG
GACCAATGAAAATATTCAGCGATTTAAAATATGTCCAACGCCAAACAATCAGTTTATGATGGGAGGCCGG
TATTATAACAGCATTGGGGACATCATAGATCACTATCGAAAAGAACAGATTGTTGAAGGATATTATCTTA
AGGAACCTGTACCAATGCAGGATCAAGAACAAGTACTCAATGACTTAATTAACGAATTCCCGGGTCGACT
CGAGCGGCCGCATCGTGACTGACTGACGATCTGCCTCGCGCGTTTCGGTGATGACGGTGAAAACCTCTGA
CACATGCAGCTCCCGGAGACGGTCACAGCTTGTCTGTAAGCGGATGCCGGGAGCAGACAAGCCCGTCAGG
GCGCGTCAGCGGGTGTTGGCGGGTGTCGGGGCGCAGCCATGACCCAGTCACGTAGCGATAGCGGAGTGTA
TAATTCTTGAAGACGAAAGGGCCTCGTGATACGCCTATTTTTATAGGTTAATGTCATGATAATAATGGTT
TCTTAGACGTCAGGTGGCACTTTTCGGGGAAATGTGCGCGGAACCCCTATTTGTTTATTTTTCTAAATAC
ATTCAAATATGTATCCGCTCATGAGACAATAACCCTGATAAATGCTTCAATAATATTGAAAAAGGAAGAG
TATGAGTATTCAACATTTCCGTGTCGCCCTTATTCCCTTTTTTGCGGCATTTTGCCTTCCTGTTTTTGCT
CACCCAGAAACGCTGGTGAAAGTAAAAGATGCTGAAGATCAGTTGGGTGCACGAGTGGGTTACATCGAAC
TGGATCTCAACAGCGGTAAGATCCTTGAGAGTTTTCGCCCCGAAGAACGTTTTCCAATGATGAGCACTTT
TAAAGTTCTGCTATGTGGCGCGGTATTATCCCGTGTTGACGCCGGGCAAGAGCAACTCGGTCGCCGCATA
CACTATTCTCAGAATGACTTGGTTGAGTACTCACCAGTCACAGAAAAGCATCTTACGGATGGCATGACAG
TAAGAGAATTATGCAGTGCTGCCATAACCATGAGTGATAACACTGCGGCCAACTTACTTCTGACAACGAT
CGGAGGACCGAAGGAGCTAACCGCTTTTTTGCACAACATGGGGGATCATGTAACTCGCCTTGATCGTTGG
GAACCGGAGCTGAATGAAGCCATACCAAACGACGAGCGTGACACCACGATGCCTGCAGCAATGGCAACAA
CGTTGCGCAAACTATTAACTGGCGAACTACTTACTCTAGCTTCCCGGCAACAATTAATAGACTGGATGGA
GGCGGATAAAGTTGCAGGACCACTTCTGCGCTCGGCCCTTCCGGCTGGCTGGTTTATTGCTGATAAATCT
GGAGCCGGTGAGCGTGGGTCTCGCGGTATCATTGCAGCACTGGGGCCAGATGGTAAGCCCTCCCGTATCG
TAGTTATCTACACGACGGGGAGTCAGGCAACTATGGATGAACGAAATAGACAGATCGCTGAGATAGGTGC
CTCACTGATTAAGCATTGGTAACTGTCAGACCAAGTTTACTCATATATACTTTAGATTGATTTAAAACTT
CATTTTTAATTTAAAAGGATCTAGGTGAAGATCCTTTTTGATAATCTCATGACCAAAATCCCTTAACGTG
AGTTTTCGTTCCACTGAGCGTCAGACCCCGTAGAAAAGATCAAAGGATCTTCTTGAGATCCTTTTTTTCT
GCGCGTAATCTGCTGCTTGCAAACAAAAAAACCACCGCTACCAGCGGTGGTTTGTTTGCCGGATCAAGAG
CTACCAACTCTTTTTCCGAAGGTAACTGGCTTCAGCAGAGCGCAGATACCAAATACTGTCCTTCTAGTGT
AGCCGTAGTTAGGCCACCACTTCAAGAACTCTGTAGCACCGCCTACATACCTCGCTCTGCTAATCCTGTT
ACCAGTGGCTGCTGCCAGTGGCGATAAGTCGTGTCTTACCGGGTTGGACTCAAGACGATAGTTACCGGAT
AAGGCGCAGCGGTCGGGCTGAACGGGGGGTTCGTGCACACAGCCCAGCTTGGAGCGAACGACCTACACCG
AACTGAGATACCTACAGCGTGAGCTATGAGAAAGCGCCACGCTTCCCGAAGGGAGAAAGGCGGACAGGTA
TCCGGTAAGCGGCAGGGTCGGAACAGGAGAGCGCACGAGGGAGCTTCCAGGGGGAAACGCCTGGTATCTT
TATAGTCCTGTCGGGTTTCGCCACCTCTGACTTGAGCGTCGATTTTTGTGATGCTCGTCAGGGGGGCGGA
GCCTATGGAAAAACGCCAGCAACGCGGCCTTTTTACGGTTCCTGGCCTTTTGCTGGCCTTTTGCTCACAT
GTTCTTTCCTGCGTTATCCCCTGATTCTGTGGATAACCGTATTACCGCCTTTGAGTGAGCTGATACCGCT
CGCCGCAGCCGAACGACCGAGCGCAGCGAGTCAGTGAGCGAGGAAGCGGAAGAGCGCCTGATGCGGTATT
TTCTCCTTACGCATCTGTGCGGTATTTCACACCGCATAAATTCCGACACCATCGAATGGTGCAAAACCTT
TCGCGGTATGGCATGATAGCGCCCGGAAGAGAGTCAATTCAGGGTGGTGAATGTGAAACCAGTAACGTTA
TACGATGTCGCAGAGTATGCCGGTGTCTCTTATCAGACCGTTTCCCGCGTGGTGAACCAGGCCAGCCACG
TTTCTGCGAAAACGCGGGAAAAAGTGGAAGCGGCGATGGCGGAGCTGAATTACATTCCCAACCGCGTGGC
ACAACAACTGGCGGGCAAACAGTCGTTGCTGATTGGCGTTGCCACCTCCAGTCTGGCCCTGCACGCGCCG
TCGCAAATTGTCGCGGCGATTAAATCTCGCGCCGATCAACTGGGTGCCAGCGTGGTGGTGTCGATGGTAG
AACGAAGCGGCGTCGAAGCCTGTAAAGCGGCGGTGCACAATCTTCTCGCGCAACGCGTCAGTGGGCTGAT
CATTAACTATCCGCTGGATGACCAGGATGCCATTGCTGTGGAAGCTGCCTGCACTAATGTTCCGGCGTTA
TTTCTTGATGTCTCTGACCAGACACCCATCAACAGTATTATTTTCTCCCATGAAGACGGTACGCGACTGG
GCGTGGAGCATCTGGTCGCATTGGGTCACCAGCAAATCGCGCTGTTAGCGGGCCCATTAAGTTCTGTCTC
GGCGCGTCTGCGTCTGGCTGGCTGGCATAAATATCTCACTCGCAATCAAATTCAGCCGATAGCGGAACGG
GAAGGCGACTGGAGTGCCATGTCCGGTTTTCAACAAACCATGCAAATGCTGAATGAGGGCATCGTTCCCA
CTGCGATGCTGGTTGCCAACGATCAGATGGCGCTGGGCGCAATGCGCGCCATTACCGAGTCCGGGCTGCG
CGTTGGTGCGGATATCTCGGTAGTGGGATACGACGATACCGAAGACAGCTCATGTTATATCCCGCCGTCA
ACCACCATCAAACAGGATTTTCGCCTGCTGGGGCAAACCAGCGTGGACCGCTTGCTGCAACTCTCTCAGG
GCCAGGCGGTGAAGGGCAATCAGCTGTTGCCCGTCTCACTGGTGAAAAGAAAAACCACCCTGGCGCCCAA
TACGCAAACCGCCTCTCCCCGCGCGTTGGCCGATTCATTAATGCAGCTGGCACGACAGGTTTCCCGACTG
GAAAGCGGGCAGTGAGCGCAACGCAATTAATGTGAGTTAGCTCACTCATTAGGCACCCCAGGCTTTACAC
TTTATGCTTCCGGCTCGTATGTTGTGTGGAATTGTGAGCGGATAACAATTTCACACAGGAAACAGCTATG
ACCATGATTACGGATTCACTGGCCGTCGTTTTACAACGTCGTGACTGGGAAAACCCTGGCGTTACCCAAC
TTAATCGCCTTGCAGCACATCCCCCTTTCGCCAGCTGGCGTAATAGCGAAGAGGCCCGCACCGATCGCCC
TTCCCAACAGTTGCGCAGCCTGAATGGCGAATGGCGCTTTGCCTGGTTTCCGGCACCAGAAGCGGTGCCG
GAAAGCTGGCTGGAGTGCGATCTTCCTGAGGCCGATACTGTCGTCGTCCCCTCAAACTGGCAGATGCACG
GTTACGATGCGCCCATCTACACCAACGTAACCTATCCCATTACGGTCAATCCGCCGTTTGTTCCCACGGA
GAATCCGACGGGTTGTTACTCGCTCACATTTAATGTTGATGAAAGCTGGCTACAGGAAGGCCAGACGCGA
ATTATTTTTGATGGCGTTGGAATT
