>Addgene plasmid #46431 | pGEX RASGAP(C)-SH2 | depositor partial sequence | sequence record 65584 | Insert sequence
GGATCCGGGCGCGCCATGGTGGGCCGGGAAGAAGATCCACATGAAGGAAAAATATGGTTCCATGGGAAGA
TTTCCAAACAGGAAGCTTATAATTTACTAATGACAGTTGGTCAAGTCTGCAGTTTTCTTGTGAGGCCCTC
AGATAATACTCCTGGCGATTATTCACTTTATTTCCGGACCAATGAAAATATTCAGCGATTTAAAATATGT
CCAACGCCAAACAATCAGTTTATGATGGGAGGCCGGTATTATAACAGCATTGGGGACATCATAGATCACT
ATCGAAAAGAACAGATTGTTGAAGGATATTATCTTAAGGAACCTGTACCAATGCAGGATCAAGAACAAGT
ACTCAATGACTTAATTAACGAATTC
