>Addgene plasmid #46431 | pGEX RASGAP(C)-SH2 | addgene partial sequence | sequence record 67009 | pGEX5
TTCTGTTCCNGGGGCCCCTGGGATCCGGGCGCGCCATGGTGGGCCGGGAAGAAGATCCACATGAAGGAAA
AATATGGTTCCATGGGAAGATTTCCAAACAGGAAGCTTATAATTTACTAATGACAGTTGGTCAAGTCTGC
AGTTTTCTTGTGAGGCCCTCAGATAATACTCCTGGCGATTATTCACTTTATTTCCGGACCAATGAAAATA
TTCAGCGATTTAAAATATGTCCAACGCCAAACAATCAGTTTATGATGGGAGGCCGGTATTATAACAGCAT
TGGGGACATCATAGATCACTATCGAAAAGAACAGATTGTTGAAGGATATTATCTTAAGGAACCTGTACCA
ATGCAGGATCAAGAACAAGTACTCAATGACTTAATTAACGAATTCCCGGGTCGACTCGAGCGGCCGCATC
GTGACTGACTGACGATCTGCCTCGCGCGTTTCGGTGATGACGGTGAAAACCTCTGACACATGCAGCTCCC
GGAGACGGTCACAGCTTGTCTGTAAGCGGATGCCGGGAGCAGACAAGCCCGTCAGGGCGCGTCAGCGGGT
GTTGGCGGGTGTCGGGGCGCAGCCATGACCCAGTCACGTAGCGATAGCGGAGTGTATAATTCTTGAAGAC
GAAAGGGCCTCGTGATACGCCTATTTTTATAGGTTAATGTCATGATAATAATGGTTTCTTAGACGTCAGG
TGGCACTTTTCGGGGAAATGTGCGCGGAACCCCTATTTGTTTATTTTTCTAAATACATTCAAATATGTAT
CCGCTCATGAGACAATAACCCTGATAAATGCTTCAATAATATTGAAAAAGGAAGAGTATGAGTATTCAAC
ATTTCCGTGTCGCCCTTATTCCCTTTTTTGCGGCATTTTGCCTTCCTGTTTTTGCTCACCCAGAAAC
